Addgene plasmid #83193: CAPZA1-TwinStrepII
Purpose: Expression of tagged protein in mammalian cells
Depositing lab: Peter Barr-Gillespie. Depositing organization: Oregon Health & Science University.
Backbone
  Vector backbone: pRP[Exp]-CMV
  Backbone manufacturer: Vector Builder
  Backbone size w/o insert (bp): 3855
  Total vector size (bp): 4713
  Vector type: Mammalian Expression
Growth in bacteria
  Bacterial resistance: Ampicillin, 100 μg/mL
  Growth temperature: 37°C
  Growth strain: DH5alpha
  Copy number: High Copy
Gene/Insert
  Gene/Insert name: CAPZA1
  Species: M. musculus (mouse)
  Insert size (bp): 858
  GenBank ID: NM_009797.2
  Entrez Gene: Capza1 (a.k.a. CAPZ, CAZ1, Cappa1, capZ alpha-1)
  Promoter: CMV
  Tag / fusion protein: Twin Strep Tag II (C terminal on insert)
  Cloning method: Restriction Enzyme; 5′ cloning site Nar1 (not destroyed); 3′ cloning site Bgl2 (not destroyed)
  Sequencing primers: 5′ None; 3′ None
Terms and licenses: Academic/Nonprofit Terms; Industry Terms: Not Available to Industry
How to cite: CAPZA1-TwinStrepII was a gift from Peter Barr-Gillespie (Addgene plasmid # 83193 ; http://n2t.net/addgene:83193 ; RRID:Addgene_83193)
