[The description below was written by a language model from this plasmid's Addgene catalogue record and pLannotate feature annotations shown in this document.]
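Description:
CAPZA1-TwinStrepII is a mammalian expression plasmid built on the VectorBuilder pRP[Exp]-CMV backbone, with a total size of about 4.7 kb. It is maintained in E. coli at high copy through a ColE1/pUC-type origin and selected with ampicillin via the β-lactamase gene and its native promoter. An f1 phage origin is also present. The annotation additionally picks up short fragments of lacZα, a tetracycline resistance gene and SV40 large T antigen; these appear to be backbone remnants rather than functional genes. No mammalian selection marker is annotated, so the record supports transient expression rather than drug selection of stable lines.

The payload is the 858 bp mouse Capza1 coding sequence, encoding the α1 subunit of the F-actin capping protein CapZ, which binds the barbed ends of actin filaments and blocks subunit exchange without severing them. Expression is driven by the human cytomegalovirus immediate early enhancer and promoter and terminated by an SV40 polyadenylation signal. The catalogue lists a C-terminal Twin Strep Tag II; the feature table annotates a single Strep-Tag II motif near the end of the fusion, separated from the Capza1 sequence by an unannotated stretch that presumably holds the linker and the other tag copy. Gateway attB4, attB1 and attB2 sites flank the promoter and open reading frame, reflecting the modular recombination assembly of the backbone. An upstream synthetic poly(A) signal and transcriptional pause site limit read-through into the cassette. The stated purpose is expression of the tagged protein in mammalian cells; the Strep tag binds Strep-Tactin, which allows affinity capture or detection of the tagged protein.
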