Features (pLannotate 1.2.2; 17 found; start..end, strand, type, name):
      1..49      +  polyA_signal   poly(A) signal: synthetic polyadenylation signal
     63..154     +  misc_feature   pause site: RNA polymerase II transcriptional pause signal from the human α2 globin gene
    190..210     +  protein_bind   attB4: mutant version of attB; core recombination site for the Gateway® BP reaction BP Clonase™
    271..574     +  enhancer       CMV enhancer: human cytomegalovirus immediate early enhancer
    575..778     +  promoter       CMV promoter: human cytomegalovirus (CMV) immediate early promoter
    800..820     +  protein_bind   attB1: mutant version of attB; core recombination site for the Gateway® BP reaction BP Clonase™
    830..1687    +  CDS            Capza1: CAZA1_MOUSE - Also known as Cappa1. Experimental evidence at protein level: Swiss-Prot protein existence level 1. F-actin-capping proteins bind in a Ca(2+)-independent manner to the fast growing ends of actin filaments (barbed end) thereby blocking the exchange of subunits at these ends. Unlike other capping proteins (such as gelsolin and severin), these proteins do not sever actin filaments. May play a role in the formation of epithelial cell junctions. From Mus musculus (Mouse).
   1757..1780    +  CDS            Strep-Tag II: peptide that binds Strep-Tactin®, an engineered form of streptavidin
   1784..1808    -  protein_bind   attB2: mutant version of attB; recombination site for the Gateway® BP reaction BP Clonase™
   1837..1958    -  polyA_signal   SV40 poly(A) signal: SV40 polyadenylation signal
   1981..2049    -  CDS            large T antigen (fragment): large T antigen from SV40 (simian virus 40)
   2065..2197    +  CDS            TcR (fragment): tetracycline efflux protein; tet; confers resistance to tetracycline
   2377..2965    -  rep_origin     ori: high-copy-number ColE1/pMB1/pBR322/pUC origin of replication
   3136..3996    -  CDS            AmpR: β-lactamase; bla; confers resistance to ampicillin, carbenicillin, and related antibiotics
   3997..4101    -  promoter       AmpR promoter: bla
   4128..4556    +  rep_origin     f1 ori (sequence partly withheld): f1 bacteriophage origin of replication; arrow indicates direction of (+) strand synthesis
   4588..4655    -  CDS            lacZα (fragment): LacZα fragment of β-galactosidase; lacZ fragment
>Addgene plasmid #83193 | CAPZA1-TwinStrepII | addgene full sequence | sequence record 163489 | Addgene NGS result
AATAAAATATCTTTATTTTCATTACATCTGTGTGTTGGTTTTTTGTGTGAATCGATAGTACTAACATACG
CTCTCCATCAAAACAAAACGAAACAAAACAAACTAGCAAAATAGGCTGTCCCCAGTGCAAGTGCAGGTGC
CAGAACATTTCTCTATCGATAGGTACCGAGCTCTTACGCGTGCTAGCATCAACTTTGTATAGAAAAGTTG
TAGTTATTAATAGTAATCAATTACGGGGTCATTAGTTCATAGCCCATATATGGAGTTCCGCGTTACATAA
CTTACGGTAAATGGCCCGCCTGGCTGACCGCCCAACGACCCCCGCCCATTGACGTCAATAATGACGTATG
TTCCCATAGTAACGCCAATAGGGACTTTCCATTGACGTCAATGGGTGGAGTATTTACGGTAAACTGCCCA
CTTGGCAGTACATCAAGTGTATCATATGCCAAGTACGCCCCCTATTGACGTCAATGACGGTAAATGGCCC
GCCTGGCATTATGCCCAGTACATGACCTTATGGGACTTTCCTACTTGGCAGTACATCTACGTATTAGTCA
TCGCTATTACCATGGTGATGCGGTTTTGGCAGTACATCAATGGGCGTGGATAGCGGTTTGACTCACGGGG
ATTTCCAAGTCTCCACCCCATTGACGTCAATGGGAGTTTGTTTTGGCACCAAAATCAACGGGACTTTCCA
AAATGTCGTAACAACTCCGCCCCATTGACGCAAATGGGCGGTAGGCGTGTACGGTGGGAGGTCTATATAA
GCAGAGCTGGTTTAGTGAACCGTCAGATCCAAGTTTGTACAAAAAAGCAGGGCGCCACCATGGCCGACTT
TGAGGATCGGGTGTCGGATGAAGAGAAGGTCCGCATAGCCGCTAAATTCATCACCCATGCACCCCCAGGG
GAGTTTAATGAAGTATTCAATGATGTCCGGCTACTGCTTAACAATGACAATCTCCTCAGGGAAGGGGCAG
CACATGCATTTGCCCAGTATAACATGGATCAGTTCACACCCGTGAAGATAGAAGGCTACGATGACCAGGT
CTTAATTACAGAGCATGGTGACCTTGGTAACAGCAGATTTTTAGATCCAAGAAACCAAATTTCCTTTAAG
TTTGATCATTTACGGAAAGAAGCAAGTGACCCGCAGCCAGAGGATGTGGATGGAGGCTTGAAGTCTTGGA
GGGAGTCGTGTGACAGTGCTCTGAGAGCCTATGTGAAAGATCATTATTCCAACGGCTTCTGTACTGTTTA
CGCTAAAACTATAGATGGGCAACAGACCATTATTGCATGTATTGAAAGCCACCAGTTTCAACCAAAAAAC
TTCTGGAATGGTCGCTGGAGATCAGAGTGGAAGTTCACCATTACACCACCTTCAGCCCAGGTGGTTGGAG
TACTCAAGATTCAGGTTCATTATTATGAAGATGGCAATGTTCAGCTGGTTAGTCATAAAGATGTGCAGGA
CTCAGTAACTGTTTCTAATGAAATCCAAACTACCAAGGAGTTTATTAAAATCATAGAGAGTGCAGAAAAT
GAGTATCAGACAGCAATTAGTGAAAATTACCAAACTATGTCAGACACCACGTTCAAGGCCTTGCGCCGGC
AGCTTCCAGTTACCCGCACCAAAATCGACTGGAACAAGATACTCAGTTACAAGATTGGCAAAGAAATGCA
GAATGCTAGATCTGCATGGTCCCATCCGCAATTTGAGAAGGGGGGCGGATCTGGAGGGGGCAGTGGAGGT
TCCGCTTGGAGCCACCCCCAGTTCGAAAAGTGAACCCAGCTTTCTTGTACAAAGTGGTGATGGCCGGCCG
CTTCGAGCAGACATGATAAGATACATTGATGAGTTTGGACAAACCACAACTAGAATGCAGTGAAAAAAAT
GCTTTATTTGTGAAATTTGTGATGCTATTGCTTTATTTGTAACCATTATAAGCTGCAATAAACAAGTTAA
CAACAACAATTGCATTCATTTTATGTTTCAGGTTCAGGGGGAGGTGTGGGAGGTTTTTTAAAGCAAGTAA
AACCTCTACAAATGTGGTAAAATCGATAAGGATCCGTCGACCGATGCCCTTGAGAGCCTTCAACCCAGTC
AGCTCCTTCCGGTGGGCGCGGGGCATGACTATCGTCGCCGCACTTATGACTGTCTTCTTTATCATGCAAC
TCGTAGGACAGGTGCCGGCAGCGCTCTTCCGCTTCCTCGCTCACTGACTCGCTGCGCTCGGTCGTTCGGC
TGCGGCGAGCGGTATCAGCTCACTCAAAGGCGGTAATACGGTTATCCACAGAATCAGGGGATAACGCAGG
AAAGAACATGTGAGCAAAAGGCCAGCAAAAGGCCAGGAACCGTAAAAAGGCCGCGTTGCTGGCGTTTTTC
CATAGGCTCCGCCCCCCTGACGAGCATCACAAAAATCGACGCTCAAGTCAGAGGTGGCGAAACCCGACAG
GACTATAAAGATACCAGGCGTTTCCCCCTGGAAGCTCCCTCGTGCGCTCTCCTGTTCCGACCCTGCCGCT
TACCGGATACCTGTCCGCCTTTCTCCCTTCGGGAAGCGTGGCGCTTTCTCATAGCTCACGCTGTAGGTAT
CTCAGTTCGGTGTAGGTCGTTCGCTCCAAGCTGGGCTGTGTGCACGAACCCCCCGTTCAGCCCGACCGCT
GCGCCTTATCCGGTAACTATCGTCTTGAGTCCAACCCGGTAAGACACGACTTATCGCCACTGGCAGCAGC
CACTGGTAACAGGATTAGCAGAGCGAGGTATGTAGGCGGTGCTACAGAGTTCTTGAAGTGGTGGCCTAAC
TACGGCTACACTAGAAGAACAGTATTTGGTATCTGCGCTCTGCTGAAGCCAGTTACCTTCGGAAAAAGAG
TTGGTAGCTCTTGATCCGGCAAACAAACCACCGCTGGTAGCGGTGGTTTTTTTGTTTGCAAGCAGCAGAT
TACGCGCAGAAAAAAAGGATCTCAAGAAGATCCTTTGATCTTTTCTACGGGGTCTGACGCTCAGTGGAAC
GAAAACTCACGTTAAGGGATTTTGGTCATGAGATTATCAAAAAGGATCTTCACCTAGATCCTTTTAAATT
AAAAATGAAGTTTTAAATCAATCTAAAGTATATATGAGTAAACTTGGTCTGACAGTTACCAATGCTTAAT
CAGTGAGGCACCTATCTCAGCGATCTGTCTATTTCGTTCATCCATAGTTGCCTGACTCCCCGTCGTGTAG
ATAACTACGATACGGGAGGGCTTACCATCTGGCCCCAGTGCTGCAATGATACCGCGAGACCCACGCTCAC
CGGCTCCAGATTTATCAGCAATAAACCAGCCAGCCGGAAGGGCCGAGCGCAGAAGTGGTCCTGCAACTTT
ATCCGCCTCCATCCAGTCTATTAATTGTTGCCGGGAAGCTAGAGTAAGTAGTTCGCCAGTTAATAGTTTG
CGCAACGTTGTTGCCATTGCTACAGGCATCGTGGTGTCACGCTCGTCGTTTGGTATGGCTTCATTCAGCT
CCGGTTCCCAACGATCAAGGCGAGTTACATGATCCCCCATGTTGTGCAAAAAAGCGGTTAGCTCCTTCGG
TCCTCCGATCGTTGTCAGAAGTAAGTTGGCCGCAGTGTTATCACTCATGGTTATGGCAGCACTGCATAAT
TCTCTTACTGTCATGCCATCCGTAAGATGCTTTTCTGTGACTGGTGAGTACTCAACCAAGTCATTCTGAG
AATAGTGTATGCGGCGACCGAGTTGCTCTTGCCCGGCGTCAATACGGGATAATACCGCGCCACATAGCAG
AACTTTAAAAGTGCTCATCATTGGAAAACGTTCTTCGGGGCGAAAACTCTCAAGGATCTTACCGCTGTTG
AGATCCAGTTCGATGTAACCCACTCGTGCACCCAACTGATCTTCAGCATCTTTTACTTTCACCAGCGTTT
CTGGGTGAGCAAAAACAGGAAGGCAAAATGCCGCAAAAAAGGGAATAAGGGCGACACGGAAATGTTGAAT
ACTCATACTCTTCCTTTTTCAATATTATTGAAGCATTTATCAGGGTTATTGTCTCATGAGCGGATACATA
TTTGAATGTATTTAGAAAAATAAACAAATAGGGGTTCCGCGCACATTTCCCCGAAAAGTGCCACCTG
[124 nt withheld, positions 4128-4251]
C
[91 nt withheld, positions 4253-4343]
A
[49 nt withheld, positions 4345-4393]
CCTTTGACGTTGGAGTCCACGTTCTTT
[37 nt withheld, positions 4421-4457]
ACCCTATCTCGGTCTATTCTTTTGATTTATAAGGGATTTTGCCGATTTCGGCCTATTGGTTAAAAAATGA
GCTGATTTAACAAAAATTTAACGCGAATTTTAACAAAATATTAACGCTTACAATTTGCCATTCGCCATTC
AGGCTGCGCAACTGTTGGGAAGGGCGATCGGTGCGGGCCTCTTCGCTATTACGCCAGCCCAAGCTACCAT
GATAAGTAAGTAATATTAAGGTACGGGAGGTACTTGGAGCGGCCGC
