>Addgene plasmid #83193 | CAPZA1-TwinStrepII | addgene partial sequence | sequence record 159588 | STAT1-F 5'-GGAGTTTGTTTTGGCACCA-3'
TCGTAACAACTCCGCCCCATTGACGCAAATGGGCGGTAGGCGTGTACGGTGGGAGGTCTATATAAGCAGA
GCTGGTTTAGTGAACCGTCAGATCCAAGTTTGTACAAAAAAGCAGGGCGCCACCATGGCCGACTTTGAGG
ATCGGGTGTCGGATGAAGAGAAGGTCCGCATAGCCGCTAAATTCATCACCCATGCACCCCCAGGGGAGTT
TAATGAAGTATTCAATGATGTCCGGCTACTGCTTAACAATGACAATCTCCTCAGGGAAGGGGCAGCACAT
GCATTTGCCCAGTATAACATGGATCAGTTCACACCCGTGAAGATAGAAGGCTACGATGACCAGGTCTTAA
TTACAGAGCATGGTGACCTTGGTAACAGCAGATTTTTAGATCCAAGAAACCAAATTTCCTTTAAGTTTGA
TCATTTACGGAAAGAAGCAAGTGACCCGCAGCCAGAGGATGTGGATGGAGGCTTGAAGTCTTGGAGGGAG
TCGTGTGACAGTGCTCTGAGAGCCTATGTGAAAGATCATTATTCCAACGGCTTCTGTACTGTTTACGCTA
AAACTATAGATGGGCAACAGACCATTATTGCATGTATTGAAAGCCACCAGTTTCAACCAAAAAACTTCTG
GAATGGTCGCTGGAGATCAGAGTGGAAGTTCACCATTACACCACCTTCAGCCCAGGTGGTTGGAGTACTC
AAGATTCAGGTTCATTATTATGAAGATGGCAATGTTCAGCTGGTTAGTCATAAAGATGTGCAGGACTCAG
TAACTGTTTCTAATGAAATCCAAACTACCAAGGAGTTTATTAAAATCATAGAGAGTGCAGAAAATGAGTA
TCAGACAGCAATTAGTGAAAATTACCAAACTATGTCAGACACCACGTTCAAGGCCTTGCGCCGGCAGCTT
CCAGTTACCCGCACCAAAATCGACTGGAACAAGATACTCAGTTACAAGATTGGCAAAGAAATGCAGAATG
CTAGATCTGCATGGTCCC
