>Addgene plasmid #83193 | CAPZA1-TwinStrepII | addgene partial sequence | sequence record 159589 | EBV-rev 5'-GTGGTTTGTCCAAACTCATC-3'
CGGCCGGCCATCACCACTTTGTACAAGAAAGCTGGGTTCACTTTTCGAACTGGGGGTGGCTCCAAGCGGA
ACCTCCACTGCCCCCTCCAGATCCGCCCCCCTTCTCAAATTGCGGATGGGACCATGCAGATCTAGCATTC
TGCATTTCTTTGCCAATCTTGTAACTGAGTATCTTGTTCCAGTCGATTTTGGTGCGGGTAACTGGAAGCT
GCCGGCGCAAGGCCTTGAACGTGGTGTCTGACATAGTTTGGTAATTTTCACTAATTGCTGTCTGATACTC
ATTTTCTGCACTCTCTATGATTTTAATAAACTCCTTGGTAGTTTGGATTTCATTAGAAACAGTTACTGAG
TCCTGCACATCTTTATGACTAACCAGCTGAACATTGCCATCTTCATAATAATGAACCTGAATCTTGAGTA
CTCCAACCACCTGGGCTGAAGGTGGTGTAATGGTGAACTTCCACTCTGATCTCCAGCGACCATTCCAGAA
GTTTTTTGGTTGAAACTGGTGGCTTTCAATACATGCAATAATGGTCTGTTGCCCATCTATAGTTTTAGCG
TAAACAGTACAGAAGCCGTTGGAATAATGATCTTTCACATAGGCTCTCAGAGCACTGTCACACGACTCCC
TCCAAGACTTCAAGCCTCCATCCACATCCTCTGGCTGCGGGTCACTTGCTTCTTTCCGTAAATGATCAAA
CTTAAAGGAAATTTGGTTTCTTGGATCTAAAAATCTGCTGTTACCAAGGTCACCATGCTCTGTAATTAAG
ACCTGGTCATCGTAGCCTTCTATCTTCACGGGTGTGAACTGATCCATGTTATACTGGGCAAATGCATGTG
CTGCCCCTTCCCTGAGGAGATTGTCATTGTTAAGCAGTAGCCGGACATCATTGAATACTTCATTAAACTC
CCCTGGGGGTGCATGGGTGATGAATTTAGCGGCTATGCGGACCTTCTCTTCATCCGACACCCGA
